>Addgene plasmid #153915 | pGBW-m4046343 | addgene full sequence | sequence record 300483 | Ginkgo NGS Result
CATGTATACTAAACTCACAAATTAGAGCTTCAATTTAATTATATCAGTTATTACCCGAGTAACGAAGCAT
CTGTGCTTCATTTTGTAGAACAAAAATGCAACGCGAGAGCGCTAATTTTTCAAACAAAGAATCTGAGCTG
CATTTTTACAGAACAGAAATGCAACGCGAAAGCGCTATTTTACCAACGAAGAATCTGTGCTTCATTTTTG
TAAAACAAAAATGCAACGCGAGAGCGCTAATTTTTCAAACAAAGAATCTGAGCTGCATTTTTACAGAACA
GAAATGCAACGCGAGAGCGCTATTTTACCAACAAAGAATCTATACTTCTTTTTTGTTCTACAAAAATGCA
TCCCGAGAGCGCTATTTTTCTAACAAAGCATCTTAGATTACTTTTTTTCTCCTTTGTGCGCTCTATAATG
CAGTCTCTTGATAACTTTTTGCACTGTAGGTCCGTTAAGGTTAGAAGAAGGCTACTTTGGTGTCTATTTT
CTCTTCCATAAAAAAAGCCTGACTCCACTTCCCGCGTTTACTGATTACTAGCGAAGCTGCGGGTGCATTT
TTTCAAGATAAAGGCATCCCCGATTATATTCTATACCGATGTGGATTGCGCATACTTTGTGAACAGAAAG
TGATAGCGTTGATGATTCTTCATTGGTCAGAAAATTATGAACGGTTTCTTCTATTTTGTCTCTATATACT
ACGTATAGGAAATGTTTACATTTTCGTATTGTTTTCGATTCACTCTATGAATAGTTCTTACTACAATTTT
TTTGTCTAAAGAGTAATACTAGAGATAAACATAAAAAATGTAGAGGTCGAGTTTAGATGCAAGTTCAAGG
AGCGAAAGGTGGATGGGTAGGTTATATAGGGATATAGCACAGAGATATATAGCAAAGAGATACTTTTGAG
CAATGTTTGTGGAAGCGGTATTCGCAATATTTTAGTAGCTCGTTACAGTCCGGTGCGTTTTTGGTTTTTT
GAAAGTGCGTCATCAGAGCGCTTTTGGTTTTCAAAAGCGCTCTGAAGTTCCTATACTTTCTAGCTAGAGA
ATAGGAACTTCCCGAGCGGCCGCGTGTTACAAGCTTGACTCCAGCGTAACTGGACTGCAATCAACTCACT
GGCTCACCTTCACGGGTGGGCCTTTCTTCGGTAGAAAATCAAAGGATCTTCTTGAGATCCTTTTTTTCTG
CGCGTAATCTGCTGCTTGCAAACAAAAAAACCACCGCTACCAGCGGTGGTTTGTTTGCCGGATCAAGAGC
TACCAACTCTTTTTCCGAGGTAACTGGCTTCAGCAGAGCGCAGATACCAAATACTGTTCTTCTAGTGTAG
CCGTAGTTAGGCCACCACTTCAAGAACTCTGTAGCACCGCCTACATACCTCGCTCTGCTAATCCTGTTAC
CAGTGGCTGCTGCCAGTGGCGATAAGTCGTGTCTTACCGGGTTGGACTCAAGACGATAGTTACCGGATAA
GGCGCAGCGGTCGGGCTGAACGGGGGGTTCGTGCACACAGCCCAGCTTGGAGCGAACGACCTACACCGAA
CTGAGATACCTACAGCGTGAGCTATGAGAAAGCGCCACGCTTCCCGAAGGGAGAAAGGCGGACAGGTATC
CGGTAAGCGGCAGGGTCGGAACAGGAGAGCGCACGAGGGAGCTTCCAGGGGTAAACGCCTGGTATCTTTA
TAGTCCTGTCGGGTTTCGCCACCTCTGACTTGAGCATCGATTTTTGTGATGCTCGTCAGGGGGGCGGAGC
CTATGGAAAAACGCCAGCAACGCAGAAAGGCCCACCCGAAGGTGAGCCAGGTGATTACATTTGGGCCCTC
ATCAGAGGTTTTCACCGTCATCACCGAAACGCGCGAGGCAGCTGCGGTAAAGCTCATCAGCGTGGTCGTG
AAGCGATTCACAGATGTCTGCCTGTTCATCCGCGTCCAGCTCGTTGAGTTTCTCCAGAAGCGTTAATGTC
TGGCTTCTGATAAAGCGGGCCATGTTAAGGGCGGTTTTTTCCTGTTTGGTCACTTACCAATGCTTAATCA
GTGAGGCACCTATCTCAGCGATCTGTCTATTTCGTTCATCCATAGTTGCCTGACTCCCCGTCGTGTAGAT
AACTACGATGCGGGAGGGCTTACCATCTGGCCCCAGTGCTGCAATGATACCGCGAGACCCACGCTCACCG
GCTCCAGATTTATCAGCAATAAACCAGCCAGCCGGGAGGGCCGAGCGCAGAAGTGATCCTGCAACTTTAT
CCGCCTCCATCCAGTCTATTAATTGTTGCCGGGAAGCTAGAGTAAGTAGTTCGCCAGTTAATAGTTTGCG
CAACGTTGTTGCCATTGCTACAGGCATCGTGGTGTCACGCTCGTCGTTTGGTATGGCTTCATTCAGCTCC
GGTTCCCAACGATCAAGGCGAGTTACATGATCCCCCATGTTGTGCAAAAAAGCGGTTAGCTCCTTCGGTC
CTCCGATCGTTGCCAGAAGTAAGTTGGCCGCAGTGTTATCACTCATGGTTATGGCAGCACTGCATAATTC
TCTTACTGTCATGCCATCCGTGAGATGCTTTTCTGTGACTGGTGAGTACTCAACCAAGTCATTCTGAGAA
TAGTGTATGCGGCGACCGAGTTGCTCTTGCCCGGCGTCAATACGGGATAATACCGCGCCACATAGCAGAA
CTTTAAAAGTGCTCATCATTGGAAAACGTTCTTCGGGGCGTAAACTCTCAAGGATCTTACCGCTGTTGAG
ATCCAGTTCGATGTAACCCACTCGTGCACCCAACTGATCTTCAGCATCTTTTACTTTCACCAGCGTTTCT
GGGTGAGCAAAAACAGGAAGGCAAAATGCCGCAAAAAAGGGAATAAGGGCGACACGGAAATGTTGAATAC
TCATTTTAGCTTCCTTAGCTCCTGAAAATCTCGATAACTCAAAAAATACGCCCGGTAGTGATCTTATTTC
ATTATGGTGAAAGTTGGAACCTCTTACGTGCCGATCAAGTCAAAAGCCTCCGGTCGGAGGCTTTTGACTT
TCTGCTATGGAGGTCAGGTATGATTTAAATGGTCAGTTAGAGCGGCCGCTTGCTATATTGAAGTACGGAT
TAGAAGCCGCCGAGCGGGCGACAGCCCTCCGACGGAAGACTCTCCTCCGTGCGTCCTCGTCTTCACCGGT
CGCGTTCCTGAAACGCAGATGTGCCTCGCGCCGCACTGCTCCGAACAATAAAGATTCTACAATACTAGCT
TTTATGGTTATGAAGAGGAAAAATTGGCAGTAACCTGGCCCCACAAACCTTCAAATTAACGAATCAAATT
AACAACCATAGGATGATAATGCGATTAGTTTTTTAGCCTTATTTCTGGGGTAATTAATCAGCGAAGCGAT
GATTTTTGATCTATTAACAGATATATAAATGGAAAAGCTGCATAACCACTTTAACTAATACTTTCAACAT
TTTCAGTTTGTATTACTTCTTATTCAAATGTCATAAAAGTATCAACAAAAAATTGTTAATATACCTCTAT
ACTTTAACGTCAAGGAGAAAAAACTATAATGGTTGGGGCTTGTGTTCTTTGCAATTCACAGACTTCATTA
AGATGTGGTGCTTGCATACGTAGACCATTCTTATGTTGTAAATGCTGTTACGACCATGTCATATCAACAT
CACATAAATTAGTCTTGTCTGTTAATCCGTATGTTTGCAATGCTCCAGGTTGTGATGTCACAGATGTGAC
TCAACTTTACTTAGGAGGTATGAGCTATTATTGTAAATCACATAAACCACCCATTAGTTTTCCATTGTGT
GCTAATGGACAAGTTTTTGGTTTATATAAAAATACATGTGTTGGTAGCGATAATGTTACTGACTTTAATG
CAATTGCAACATGTGACTGGACAAATGCTGGTGATTACATTTTAGCTAACACCTGTACTGAAAGACTCAA
GCTTTTTGCAGCAGAAACGCTCAAAGCTACTGAGGAGACATTTAAACTGTCTTATGGTATTGCTACTGTA
CGTGAAGTGCTGTCTGACAGAGAATTACATCTTTCATGGGAAGTTGGTAAACCTAGACCACCACTTAACC
GAAATTATGTCTTTACTGGTTATCGTGTAACTAAAAACAGTAAAGTACAAATAGGAGAGTACACCTTTGA
AAAAGGTGACTATGGTGATGCTGTTGTTTACCGAGGTACAACAACTTACAAATTAAATGTTGGTGATTAT
TTTGTGCTGACATCACATACAGTAATGCCATTAAGTGCACCTACACTAGTGCCACAAGAGCACTATGTTA
GAATTACTGGCTTATACCCAACACTCAATATCTCAGATGAGTTTTCTAGCAATGTTGCAAATTATCAAAA
GGTTGGTATGCAAAAGTATTCTACACTCCAGGGACCACCTGGTACTGGTAAGAGTCATTTTGCTATTGGC
CTAGCTCTCTACTACCCTTCTGCTCGCATAGTGTATACAGCTTGCTCTCATGCCGCTGTTGATGCACTAT
GTGAGAAGGCATTAAAATATTTGCCTATAGATAAATGTAGTAGAATTATACCTGCACGTGCTCGTGTAGA
GTGTTTTGATAAATTCAAAGTGAATTCAACATTAGAACAGTATGTCTTTTGTACTGTAAATGCATTGCCT
GAGACGACAGCAGATATAGTTGTCTTTGATGAAATTTCAATGGCCACAAATTATGATTTGAGTGTTGTCA
ATGCCAGATTACGTGCTAAGCACTATGTGTACATTGGCGACCCTGCTCAATTACCTGCACCACGCACATT
GCTAACTAAGGGCACACTAGAACCAGAATATTTCAATTCAGTGTGTAGACTTATGAAAACTATAGGTCCA
GACATGTTCCTCGGAACTTGTCGGCGTTGTCCTGCTGAAATTGTTGACACTGTGAGTGCTTTGGTTTATG
ATAATAAGCTTAAAGCACATAAAGACAAATCAGCTCAATGCTTTAAAATGTTTTATAAGGGTGTTATCAC
GCATGATGTTTCATCTGCAATTAACAGGCCACAAATAGGCGTGGTAAGAGAATTCCTTACACGTAACCCT
GCTTGGAGAAAAGCTGTCTTTATTTCACCTTATAATTCACAGAATGCTGTAGCCTCAAAGATTTTGGGAC
TACCAACTCAAACTGTTGATTCATCACAGGGCTCAGAATATGACTATGTCATATTCACTCAAACCACTGA
AACAGCTCACTCTTGTAATGTAAACAGATTTAATGTTGCTATTACCAGAGCAAAAGTAGGCATACTTTGC
ATAATGTCTGATAGAGACCTTTATGACAAGTTGCAATTTACAAGTCTTGAAATTCCACGTAGGAATGTGG
CAACTTTACTCGTGCCGAGAGGTTCTGATTATAAAGATCATGATGGTGATTATAAAGATCATGATATTGA
TTATAAAGATGATGATGATAAATAAACAGGCCCCTTTTCCTTTGTCGATATCATGTAATTAGTTATGTCA
CGCTTACATTCACGCCCTCCTCCCACATCCGCTCTAACCGAAAAGGAAGGAGTTAGACAACCTGAAGTCT
AGGTCCCTATTTATTTTTTTTAATAGTTATGTTAGTATTAAGAACGTTATTTATATTTCAAATTTTTCTT
TTTTTTCTGTACAAAGCGGCCGCCGAACCACTAGTGCACTGCAGTACACGGTTTCCTTGAAATTTTTTTG
ATTCGGTAATCTCCGAACAGAAGGAAGAACGAAGGAAGGAGCACAGACTTAGATTGGTATATATACGCAT
ATGTAGTGTTGAAGAAACATGAAATTGCCCAGTATTCTTAACCCAACTGCACAGAACAAAAACGTGCAGG
AAACGAAGATAAATCATGTCGAAAGCTACATATAAGGAACGTGCTGCTACTCATCCTAGTCCTGTTGCTG
CCAAGCTATTTAATATCATGCACGAAAAGCAAACAAACTTGTGTGCTTCATTGGATGTTCGTACCACCAA
GGAATTACTGGAGTTAGTTGAAGCATTAGGTCCCAAAATTTGTTTACTAAAAACACATGTGGATATCTTG
ACTGATTTTTCCATGGAGGGCACAGTTAAGCCGCTAAAGGCATTATCCGCCAAGTACAATTTTTTACTCT
TCGAGGACAGAAAATTTGCTGACATTGGTAATACAGTCAAATTGCAGTACTCTGCGGGTGTATACAGAAT
AGCAGAATGGGCAGACATTACGAATGCACACGGTGTGGTGGGCCCAGGTATTGTTAGCGGTTTGAAGCAG
GCGGCAGAAGAAGTAACAAAGGAACCTAGAGGCCTTTTGATGTTAGCAGAATTGTCATGCAAGGGCTCCC
TATCTACTGGAGAATATACTAAGGGTACTGTTGACATTGCGAAGAGCGACAAAGATTTTGTTATCGGCTT
TATTGCTCAAAGAGACATGGGTGGAAGAGATGAAGGTTACGATTGGTTGATTATGACACCCGGTGTGGGT
TTAGATGACAAGGGAGATGCATTGGGTCAACAGTATAGAACCGTGGATGATGTGGTTTCTACAGGATCTG
ACATTATTATTGTTGGAAGAGGACTATTTGCAAAGGGAAGGGATGCTAAGGTAGAGGGTGAACGTTACAG
AAAAGCAGGCTGGGAAGCATATTTGAGAAGATGCGGCCAGCAAAACTAAAAAACTGTATTATAAGTAAAT
G
Features (pLannotate 1.2.2; 14 found; start..end, strand, type, name):
     61..1043    -  rep_origin     2μ ori: yeast 2μ plasmid origin of replication
   1121..1150    +  terminator     T3Te terminator: phage T3 early transcription terminator
   1172..1759    +  rep_origin     ori: high-copy-number ColE1/pMB1/pBR322/pUC origin of replication
   1771..1798    -  terminator     T7Te terminator: phage T7 early transcription terminator
   1822..2013    -  CDS            rop: Rop protein, which maintains plasmids at low copy number; rop
   2014..2874    -  CDS            AmpR: β-lactamase; bla; confers resistance to ampicillin, carbenicillin, and related antibiotics
   2875..2977    -  promoter       cat promoter: promoter of the E. coli cat gene encoding chloramphenicol acetyltransferase
   2978..3009    -  terminator     tonB terminator: bidirectional E. coli tonB-P14 transcription terminator
   3076..3517    +  promoter       GAL1 promoter: S. cerevisiae GAL1; inducible promoter, regulated by Gal4
   3532..5328    +  CDS            rep (fragment): R1AB_SARS - Experimental evidence at protein level: Swiss-Prot protein existence level 1. [2'-O-methyltransferase]: Methyltransferase that mediates mRNA cap 2'-O-ribose methylation to the 5'-cap structure of viral mRNAs. N7-methyl guanosine cap is a prerequisite for binding of nsp16. Therefore plays an essential role in viral mRNAs cap methylation which is essential to evade immune system. From Severe acute respiratory syndrome coronavirus (SARS-CoV).
   5346..5363    +  CDS            3xFLAG (fragment): three tandem FLAG® epitope tags, followed by an enterokinase cleavage site
   5441..5613    +  terminator     CYC1 terminator (fragment): S. cerevisiae CYC1; transcription terminator for CYC1
   5649..5825    +  promoter       URA3 promoter (fragment): S. cerevisiae URA3
   5826..6629    +  CDS            URA3: orotidine-5'-phosphate decarboxylase, required for uracil biosynthesis; S. cerevisiae URA3; yeast auxotrophic marker, counterselectable with 5-fluoroorotic acid (5-FOA)
