[The description below was written by a language model from this plasmid's Addgene catalogue record and pLannotate feature annotations shown in this document.]
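Description:
pGBW-m4046343 is a yeast–E. coli shuttle plasmid for galactose-inducible expression of the SARS-CoV-2 helicase, nsp13, in Saccharomyces cerevisiae. It is an episomal vector carrying the yeast 2μ origin for multicopy maintenance and a URA3 marker with its own promoter, which allows selection in ura3 auxotrophic strains and counterselection with 5-FOA. In bacteria it replicates from a ColE1/pUC-type origin, recorded as high copy, and is selected with ampicillin through a β-lactamase gene that the annotation places downstream of a cat promoter. The annotation also calls a short rop segment next to AmpR. Phage T3Te and T7Te terminators flank the bacterial origin, and a tonB terminator insulates the resistance cassette from neighbouring units.

The expression cassette consists of the GAL1 promoter, which is regulated by Gal4 and induced by galactose, followed by a roughly 1.8 kb wild-type nsp13 coding sequence made by gene synthesis, and then the CYC1 terminator. The automated annotation labels this open reading frame as a fragment of the SARS-CoV replicase polyprotein 1ab and attaches descriptive text about the 2'-O-methyltransferase. That text is a generic polyprotein match. The catalogue identifies the insert as the helicase portion of SARS-CoV-2 ORF1ab. The backbone supplies a C-terminal thrombin-cleavable 3xFLAG tag, although the feature table detects only a short fragment of the 3xFLAG sequence just downstream of the insert. The tag would permit immunodetection and affinity purification, with protease removal afterwards. The record supports use of the plasmid for producing tagged helicase in yeast, and it does not specify further applications.
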