Addgene plasmid #153915: pGBW-m4046343
Purpose: Yeast expression plasmid for SARS-CoV-2 helicase
Depositing lab: Ginkgo Bioworks & Benjie Chen. Depositing organization: Ginkgo Bioworks.
Backbone
  Vector backbone: AmpR; 2u URA3
  Backbone size w/o insert (bp): 4078
  Vector type: Yeast Expression
  Selectable markers: URA3
Growth in bacteria
  Bacterial resistance: Ampicillin, 100 μg/mL
  Growth temperature: 37°C
  Growth strain: DH5alpha
  Copy number: High Copy
Gene/Insert
  Gene/Insert name: SARS-CoV-2 helicase (alt name: nsp13)
  Species: Severe acute respiratory syndrome coronavirus 2
  Insert size (bp): 1796
  Mutation: wt
  Entrez Gene: ORF1ab (a.k.a. GU280_gp01)
  Promoter: pGAL1
  Tag / fusion protein: Cleavable thrombin;3xFLAG (C terminal on backbone)
  Cloning method: Unknown
Resource information
  A portion of this plasmid was derived from a plasmid made by: GinkgoBioworks
Depositor comments: NCBI reference sequence: YP_009725308.1. Created by gene synthesis with Not1 site.
How to cite: pGBW-m4046343 was a gift from Ginkgo Bioworks & Benjie Chen (Addgene plasmid # 153915 ; http://n2t.net/addgene:153915 ; RRID:Addgene_153915)
